>Addgene plasmid #25298 | RNF168 | depositor partial sequence | sequence record 11772 | Author sequence
ATGGCTCTACCCAAAGACGCCATCCCCTCGCTGTCCGAGTGCCAGTGCGGGATCTGCATGGAAATCCTCG
TGGAGCCCGTCACCCTCCCGTGTAACCACACGCTGTGTAAACCGTGCTTCCAGTCGACCGTCGAAAAGGC
GAGTTTATGCTGTCCCTTCTGTCGCCGCCGGGTATCGTCGTGGACTCGGTACCATACCCGAAGAAATTCT
CTCGTCAACGTGGAACTGTGGACGATAATTCAAAAACACTATCCCAGGGAGTGCAAGCTTAGAGCGTCTG
GCCAAGAATCAGAGGAAGTGGCTGATGACTATCAGCCAGTTCGTCTGCTCAGTAAACCT
