>Addgene plasmid #25298 | RNF168 | addgene partial sequence | sequence record 31381 | 25298 with T7
ATTCCCTCTGAATATTTTGTTTACTTTAAGAAGGAGATATACCATGGGCAGCAGCCATCATCATCATCAT
CACAGCAGCGGCCTGGTTCCGCGTGGTAGTATGGCTCTACCCAAAGACGCCATCCCCTCGCTGTCCGAGT
GCCAGTGCGGGATCTGCATGGAAATCCTCGTGGAGCCCGTCACCCTCCCGTGTAACCACACGCTGTGTAA
ACCGTGCTTCCAGTCGACCGTCGAAAAGGCGAGTTTATGCTGTCCCTTCTGTCGCCGCCGGGTATCGTCG
TGGACTCGGTACCATACCCGAAGAAATTCTCTCGTCAACGTGGAACTGTGGACGATAATTCAAAAACACT
ATCCCAGGGAGTGCAAGCTTAGAGCGTCTGGCCAAGAATCAGAGGAAGTGGCTGATGACTATCAGCCAGT
TCGTCTGCTCAGTAAACCTTGATGACGAAGCTTGCGGCCGCACTCGAGCACCACCACCACCACCACTGAG
ATCCGGCTGCTAACAAAGCCCGAAAGGAAGCTGAGTTGGCTGCTGCCACCGCTGAGCAATAACTAGCATA
ACCCCTTGGGGCCTCTAAACGGGTCTTGAGGGGTTTTTTGCTGAAAGGAGGAACTATATCCGGATTGGCG
AATGGG
[124 nt withheld, positions 637-760]
C
[91 nt withheld, positions 762-852]
A
[49 nt withheld, positions 854-902]
CCCTTTGACGTTGGAGTCCACGTTCTTTAATAGTGGACTCTTGTTCAAT
