[The description below was written by a language model from this plasmid's Addgene catalogue record.]
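Description:
RNF168 is a bacterial expression plasmid built on the pET28a-LIC backbone, a ligation-independent-cloning derivative of pET28a produced by a structural genomics group. It is maintained in E. coli under kanamycin selection and is recorded as low copy. The backbone is listed at 7328 bp without the insert. No feature table accompanies the record, so the promoter and origin are not explicitly stated. However, the T7 and T7-terminator sequencing primers fit the usual pET arrangement, in which the insert lies between a T7 promoter and T7 terminator and is expressed in a host strain that supplies T7 RNA polymerase.

The insert is a 339 bp fragment of human RNF168 (ring finger protein 168). The insert name indicates that it encodes residues 1 to 113, and the record annotates this region as the RING finger domain. It is therefore a domain construct rather than the full open reading frame, as the record itself cautions. An N-terminal His tag is fused to the fragment, which allows the recombinant protein to be purified by immobilised metal affinity chromatography. RNF168 is generally known as a RING-type E3 ubiquitin ligase involved in DNA damage signalling, and the RING domain is the part that engages ubiquitin-conjugating enzymes.

The stated purpose is bacterial overexpression for structure determination, and the depositor's comments link the construct to a deposited crystal structure of this domain. It is thus suited to producing the isolated RNF168 RING domain for structural, biophysical or in vitro biochemical work.
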