Addgene plasmid #25298: RNF168
Purpose: Bacterial expression for structure determination; may not be full ORF
Depositing lab: Cheryl Arrowsmith. Depositing organization: University of Toronto.
Backbone
  Vector backbone: pET28a-LIC
  Backbone manufacturer: SGC
  Backbone size w/o insert (bp): 7328
  Vector type: Bacterial Expression
Growth in bacteria
  Bacterial resistance: Kanamycin, 50 μg/mL
  Growth temperature: 37°C
  Growth strain: DH5alpha
  Copy number: Low Copy
Gene/Insert
  Gene/Insert name: rnf168.0001.0113 (alt names: PDB: 3L11; ring finger protein 168, ring finger domain)
  Species: H. sapiens (human)
  Insert size (bp): 339
  Entrez Gene: RNF168 (a.k.a. RIDL, hRNF168)
  Tag / fusion protein: His (N terminal on insert)
  Cloning method: Restriction Enzyme
  Sequencing primers: 5′ T7; 3′ T7-term
Terms and licenses: Academic/Nonprofit Terms; Industry Terms: Not Available to Industry
Depositor comments: PDB: 3L11. http://www.thesgc.org/structures/3L11/
How to cite: RNF168 was a gift from Cheryl Arrowsmith (Addgene plasmid # 25298 ; http://n2t.net/addgene:25298 ; RRID:Addgene_25298)
